Addgene plasmid #45574: pCVL.SFFV.Kozak.HA.NLS.SceOpt.IRES.BFP
Purpose: Expresses I-Sce I nuclease in mammalian cells with BFP tracker in lentiviral backbone
Depositing lab: Andrew Scharenberg. Depositing organization: Seattle Children's Hospital and Research Institute. Publication: Novel fluorescent genome editing reporters for monitoring DNA repair pathway utilization at endonuclease-induced breaks. Kuhar R, Gwiazda KS, Humbert O, Mandt T, Pangallo J, Brault M, Khan I, Maizels N, Rawlings DJ, Scharenberg AM, Certo MT. Nucleic Acids Res. 2013 Oct 10. 10.1093/nar/gkt872 PubMed 24121685.
Backbone
  Vector backbone: pCVL
  Backbone size w/o insert (bp): 5071
  Total vector size (bp): 7611
  Vector type: Mammalian Expression, Lentiviral
Growth in bacteria
  Bacterial resistance: Ampicillin, 100 μg/mL
  Growth temperature: 37°C
  Growth strain: NEB Stable
  Copy number: High Copy
Gene/Insert
  Gene/Insert name: co I-Sce I (alt name: I-Sce I Cleavase)
  Insert size (bp): 702
  Mutation: co indicates codon optimization for mammalian expression
  Promoter: SFFV
  Tag / fusion protein: HA (N terminal on backbone); NLS (N terminal on backbone); IRES BFP (C terminal on insert)
  Cloning method: Unknown
  Sequencing primers: 5′ SFFVpro-F (CTTCTGCTTCCCGAGCTCTA)
Terms and licenses: Academic/Nonprofit Terms; Industry Terms: Not Available to Industry
How to cite: pCVL.SFFV.Kozak.HA.NLS.SceOpt.IRES.BFP was a gift from Andrew Scharenberg (Addgene plasmid # 45574 ; http://n2t.net/addgene:45574 ; RRID:Addgene_45574)
