[The description below was written by a language model from this plasmid's Addgene catalogue record and pLannotate feature annotations shown in this document.]
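Description:
pCVL.SFFV.Kozak.HA.NLS.SceOpt.IRES.BFP is a 7.6 kb lentiviral transfer plasmid for mammalian expression, built on the pCVL backbone. It is maintained in E. coli through a high-copy ColE1/pUC-type origin and selected with ampicillin via the AmpR (β-lactamase) cassette. The viral portion has a third-generation-style layout. An RSV enhancer/promoter replaces the U3 region upstream of a truncated HIV-1 5' LTR, so genomic RNA can be transcribed in packaging cells. This is followed by the Ψ packaging signal with a partial gag sequence, the Rev response element for Rev-dependent nuclear export, and the cPPT/CTS. At the 3' end the annotation shows a fragment of a self-inactivating ΔU3 LTR with an embedded loxP site, the TAR region, and a bGH polyadenylation signal. The record does not explain the purpose of the loxP site.

The payload is a bicistronic cassette driven by the spleen focus-forming virus (SFFV) LTR promoter. The first cistron is a 702 bp I-SceI coding sequence, codon-optimized for mammalian cells, preceded by a Kozak sequence, an N-terminal HA epitope tag and a nuclear localization signal. I-SceI is a yeast mitochondrial homing endonuclease that cuts an 18 bp recognition site, and the NLS directs it to the nucleus. An EMCV IRES then allows translation of TagBFP from the same transcript, so blue fluorescence marks cells expressing the nuclease. A WPRE downstream enhances transcript stability and expression.

The construct delivers I-SceI by transfection or lentiviral transduction. The associated publication describes fluorescent reporters for monitoring DNA repair pathway choice at endonuclease-induced breaks. BFP allows tracking or gating of nuclease-expressing cells.
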