Features (pLannotate 1.2.2; 24 found; start..end, strand, type, name):
      9..235     +  promoter       RSV promoter: Rous sarcoma virus enhancer/promoter
    236..416     +  LTR            5' LTR (truncated): truncated 5' long terminal repeat (LTR) from HIV-1
    463..588     +  misc_feature   HIV-1 Ψ: packaging signal of human immunodeficiency virus type 1
    572..910     +  CDS            HIV-1 gag (fragment): gag protein from human immunodeficiency virus 1; gag
   1080..1313    +  misc_feature   RRE: The Rev response element (RRE) of HIV-1 allows for Rev-dependent mRNA export from the nucleus to the cytoplasm.
   1690..1790    +  CDS            Rev (fragment): human immunodeficiency virus 1 (HIV-1) Rev protein; rev; enhances nuclear export of unspliced and incompletely spliced viral mRNAs
   1809..1926    +  misc_feature   cPPT/CTS: central polypurine tract and central termination sequence of HIV-1
   1955..2356    +  promoter       SFFV promoter: spleen focus-forming virus long terminal repeat (LTR) promoter
   2438..3139    +  CDS            SCEI (sequence partly withheld): SCE1_YEAST - Also known as OMEGA, SECY. Experimental evidence at protein level: Swiss-Prot protein existence level 1. Mitochondrial DNA endonuclease involved in intron homing. It introduces a specific double-strand break in the DNA of the 21S rRNA gene and thus mediates the insertion of an intron, containing its own coding sequence (group I intron), into an intronless gene. Specifically recognizes and cleaves the sequence 5'-TAGGGATAACAGGGTAAT-3'. From Saccharomyces cerevisiae (strain ATCC 204508 / S288c) (Baker's yeast).
   3292..3754    +  misc_feature   IRES: internal ribosome entry site (IRES) of the encephalomyocarditis virus (EMCV)
   3784..4482    +  CDS            TagBFP: TagBFP is a basic (constitutively fluorescent) blue fluorescent protein published in 2008, derived from Entacmaea quadricolor. It is reported to be a very rapidly-maturing monomer with very low acid sensitivity.
   4501..4560    +  CDS            S (fragment): HBSAG_WHV6 - Experimental evidence at transcript level: Swiss-Prot protein existence level 2. The middle envelope protein plays an important role in the budding of the virion. It is involved in the induction of budding in a nucleocapsid independent way. In this process the majority of envelope proteins bud to form subviral lipoprotein particles of 22 nm of diameter that do not contain a nucleocapsid (By similarity). From Woodchuck hepatitis B virus (isolate w64/pWS23) (WHV).
   4692..5080    +  misc_feature   WPRE: woodchuck hepatitis virus posttranscriptional regulatory element
   5091..5110    +  misc_feature   cPPT/CTS (fragment): central polypurine tract and central termination sequence of HIV-1
   5112..5146    +  LTR            3' LTR (ΔU3) (fragment): self-inactivating 3' long terminal repeat (LTR) from HIV-1
   5150..5183    +  protein_bind   loxP: Cre-mediated recombination occurs in the 8-bp core sequence (GCATACAT). Cre recombinase
   5186..5229    -  polyA_signal   SV40 poly(A) signal (fragment): SV40 polyadenylation signal
   5233..5277    -  polyA_signal   SV40 poly(A) signal (fragment): SV40 polyadenylation signal
   5293..5353    +  ncRNA          mir-TAR: Accession: RF00250 - Trans-activation response element (TAR)
   5394..5618    +  polyA_signal   bGH poly(A) signal: bovine growth hormone polyadenylation signal
   5623..5679    -  CDS            lacI (fragment): lac repressor; lacI; The lac repressor binds to the lac operator to inhibit transcription in E. coli. This inhibition can be relieved by adding lactose or isopropyl-β-D-thiogalactopyranoside (IPTG).
   5862..6450    -  rep_origin     ori: high-copy-number ColE1/pMB1/pBR322/pUC origin of replication
   6621..7481    -  CDS            AmpR: β-lactamase; bla; confers resistance to ampicillin, carbenicillin, and related antibiotics
   7482..7586    -  promoter       AmpR promoter: bla
>Addgene plasmid #45574 | pCVL.SFFV.Kozak.HA.NLS.SceOpt.IRES.BFP | depositor full sequence | sequence record 67191 | pCVL.SFFV.Kozak.HA.NLS.SceOpt.IRES.BFP sequence 7611 bps
GACGTCAATGTAGTCTTATGCAATACTCTTGTAGTCTTGCAACATGGTAACGATGAGTTAGCAACATGCC
TTACAAGGAGAGAAAAAGCACCGTGCATGCCGATTGGTGGAAGTAAGGTGGTACGATCGTGCCTTATTAG
GAAGGCAACAGACGGGTCTGACATGGATTGGACGAACCACTGAATTGCCGCATTGCAGAGATATTGTATT
TAAGTGCCTAGCTCGATACATAAACGGGTCTCTCTGGTTAGACCAGATCTGAGCCTGGGAGCTCTCTGGC
TAACTAGGGAACCCACTGCTTAAGCCTCAATAAAGCTTGCCTTGAGTGCTTCAAGTAGTGTGTGCCCGTC
TGTTGTGTGACTCTGGTAACTAGAGATCCCTCAGACCCTTTTAGTCAGTGTGGAAAATCTCTAGCAGTGG
CGCCCGAACAGGGACTTGAAAGCGAAAGGGAAACCAGAGGAGCTCTCTCGACGCAGGACTCGGCTTGCTG
AAGCGCGCACGGCAAGAGGCGAGGGGCGGCGACTGGTGAGTACGCCAAAAATTTTGACTAGCGGAGGCTA
GAAGGAGAGAGATGGGTGCGAGAGCGTCAGTATTAAGCGGGGGAGAATTAGATCGCGATGGGAAAAAATT
CGGTTAAGGCCAGGGGGAAAGAAAAAATATAAATTAAAACATATAGTATGGGCAAGCAGGGAGCTAGAAC
GATTCGCAGTTAATCCTGGCCTGTTAGAAACATCAGAAGGCTGTAGACAAATACTGGGACAGCTACAACC
ATCCCTTCAGACAGGATCAGAAGAACTTAGATCATTATATAATACAGTAGCAACCCTCTATTGTGTGCAT
CAAAGGATAGAGATAAAAGACACCAAGGAAGCTTTAGACAAGATAGAGGAAGAGCAAAACAAAAGTAAGA
CCACCGCACAGCAAGCGGCCCTGATCTTCAGACCTGGAGGAGGAGATATGAGGGACAATTGGAGAAGTGA
ATTATATAAATATAAAGTAGTAAAAATTGAACCATTAGGAGTAGCACCCACCAAGGCAAAGAGAAGAGTG
GTGCAGAGAGAAAAAAGAGCAGTGGGAATAGGAGCTTTGTTCCTTGGGTTCTTGGGAGCAGCAGGAAGCA
CTATGGGCGCAGCGTCAATGACGCTGACGGTACAGGCCAGACAATTATTGTCTGGTATAGTGCAGCAGCA
GAACAATTTGCTGAGGGCTATTGAGGCGCAACAGCATCTGTTGCAACTCACAGTCTGGGGCATCAAGCAG
CTCCAGGCAAGAATCCTGGCTGTGGAAAGATACCTAAAGGATCAACAGCTCCTGGGGATTTGGGGTTGCT
CTGGAAAACTCATTTGCACCACTGCTGTGCCTTGGAATGCTAGTTGGAGTAATGAATCTCTGGAACAGAT
TTGGAATCACACGACCTGGATGGAGTGGGACAGAGAAATTAACAATTACACAAGCTTAATACACTCCTTA
ATTGAAGAATCGCAAAACCAGCAAGAAAAGAATGAACAAGAATTATTGGAATTAGATAAATGGGCAAGTT
TGTGGAATTGGTTTAACATAACAAATTGGCTGTGGTATATAAAATTATTCATAATGATAGTAGGAGGCTT
GGTAGGTTTAAGAATAGTTTTTGCTGTACTTTCTATAGTGAATAGAGTTAGGCAGGGATATTCACCATTA
TCGTTTCAGACCCACCTCCCAACCCCGAGGGGACCCGACAGGCCCGAAGGAATAGAAGAAGAAGGTGGAG
AGAGAGACAGAGACAGATCCATTCGATTAGTGAACGGATCTCGACGGTATCGGTTAACTTTTAAAAGAAA
AGGGGGGATTGGGGGGTACAGTGCAGGGGAAAGAATAGTAGACATAATAGCAACAGACATACAAACTAAA
GAATTACAAAAACAAATTACAAAAATTCAAAATTTTATCGATTACGCGTCACGTGCTAGCTGCAGTAACG
CCATTTTGCAAGGCATGGAAAAATACCAAACCAAGAATAGAGAAGTTCAGATCAAGGGCGGGTACATGAA
AATAGCTAACGTTGGGCCAAACAGGATATCTGCGGTGAGCAGTTTCGGCCCCGGCCCGGGGCCAAGAACA
GATGGTCACCGCAGTTTCGGCCCCGGCCCGAGGCCAAGAACAGATGGTCCCCAGATATGGCCCAACCCTC
AGCAGTTTCTTAAGACCCATCAGATGTTTCCAGGCTCCCCCAAGGACCTGAAATGACCCTGCGCCTTATT
TGAATTAACCAATCAGCCTGCTTCTCGCTTCTGTTCGCGCGCTTCTGCTTCCCGAGCTCTATAAAAGAGC
TCACAACCCCTCACTCGGCGCGCCAGTCCTCCGACAGACTGAGTCGCCCGCTCGAGCCGCCACCATGGGA
TATCCATACGATGTCCCAGATTATGCGCCACCTAAGAAGAAACGCAAAGTCGAATTCAAG
[354 nt withheld, positions 2441-2794]
AAGAAGACCATCCCCAACAACCTGGTGGAGAACTACCTGACCCCCATGAGCCTGGCCTACTGGTTCATGG
ACGACGGCGGCAAGTGGGACTACAACAAGAACAGCACCAACAAGAGCATCGTGCTGAACACCCAGAGCTT
CACCTTCGAGGAGGTGGAGTACCTGGTGAAGGGCCTGAGGAACAAGTTCCAGCTGAACTGCTACGTGAAG
ATCAACAAGAACAAGCCCATCATCTACATCGACAGCATGAGCTACCTGATCTTCTACAACCTGATCAAGC
CCTACCTGATCCCCCAGATGATGTACAAGCTGCCCAACACCATCAGCAGCGAGACCTTCCTGAAGTAGCC
TGCAGGTCGAGCATGCATCTAGGGCGGCCAATTCCGCCCCTCTCCCTCCCCCCCCCCTAACGTTACTGGC
CGAAGCCGCTTGGAATAAGGCCGGTGTGCGTTTGTCTATATGTGATTTTCCACCATATTGCCGTCTTTTG
GCAATGTGAGGGCCCGGAAACCTGGCCCTGTCTTCTTGACGAGCATTCCTAGGGGTCTTTCCCCTCTCGC
CAAAGGAATGCAAGGTCTGTTGAATGTCGTGAAGGAAGCAGTTCCTCTGGAAGCTTCTTGAAGACAAACA
ACGTCTGTAGCGACCCTTTGCAGGCAGCGGAACCCCCCACCTGGCGACAGGTGCCTCTGCGGCCAAAAGC
CACGTGTATAAGATACACCTGCAAAGGCGGCACAACCCCAGTGCCACGTTGTGAGTTGGATAGTTGTGGA
AAGAGTCAAATGGCTCTCCTCAAGCGTATTCAACAAGGGGCTGAAGGATGCCCAGAAGGTACCCCATTGT
ATGGGATCTGATCTGGGGCCTCGGTGCACATGCTTTACATGTGTTTAGTCGAGGTTAAAAAAACGTCTAG
GCCCCCCGAACCACGGGGACGTGGTTTTCCTTTGAAAAACACGATGATAAGCTTGCCACAACCCTTACCG
GTCGCCACCATGAGCGAGCTGATTAAGGAGAACATGCACATGAAGCTGTACATGGAGGGCACCGTGGACA
ACCATCACTTCAAGTGCACATCCGAGGGCGAAGGCAAGCCCTACGAGGGCACCCAGACCATGAGAATCAA
GGTGGTCGAGGGCGGCCCTCTCCCCTTCGCCTTCGACATCCTGGCTACTAGCTTCCTCTACGGCAGCAAG
ACCTTCATCAACCACACCCAGGGCATCCCCGACTTCTTCAAGCAGTCCTTCCCTGAGGGCTTCACATGGG
AGAGAGTCACCACATACGAAGACGGGGGCGTGCTGACCGCTACCCAGGACACCAGCCTCCAGGACGGCTG
CCTCATCTACAACGTCAAGATCAGAGGGGTGAACTTCACATCCAACGGCCCTGTGATGCAGAAGAAAACA
CTCGGCTGGGAGGCCTTCACCGAGACGCTGTACCCCGCTGACGGCGGCCTGGAAGGCAGAAACGACATGG
CCCTGAAGCTCGTGGGCGGGAGCCATCTGATCGCAAACATCAAGACCACATATAGATCCAAGAAACCCGC
TAAGAACCTCAAGATGCCTGGCGTCTACTATGTGGACTACAGACTGGAAAGAATCAAGGAGGCCAACAAC
GAGACCTACGTCGAGCAGCACGAGGTGGCAGTGGCCAGATACTGCGACCTCCCTAGCAAACTGGGGCACA
AGCTTAATTGATTCTAGAGTCGACCGAGCATCTTACCGCCATTTATACCCATATTTGTTCTGTTTTTCTT
GATTTGGGTATACATTTAAATGTTAATAGAACAAAATGGTGGGGCAATCATTTACATTTTTAGGGATATG
TAATTACTAGTTCAGGTGTATTGCCACAAGACAAACATGTTAAGAAACTTTCCCGTTATTTACGCTCTGT
TCCTGTTAATCAACCTCTGGATTACAAAATTTGTGAAAGATTGACTGATATTCTTAACTATGTTGCTCCT
TTTACGCTGTGTGGATATGCTGCTTTATAGCCTCTGTATCTAGCTATTGCTTCCCGTACGGCTTTCGTTT
TCTCCTCCTTGTATAAATCCTGGTTGCTGTCTCTTTTAGAGGAGTTGTGGCCCGTTGTCCGTCAACGTGG
CGTGGTGTGCTCTGTGTTTGCTGACGCAACCCCCACTGGCTGGGGCATTGCCACCACCTGTCAACTCCTT
TCTGGGACTTTCGCTTTCCCCCTCCCGATCGCCACGGCAGAACTCATCGCCGCCTGCCTTGCCCGCTGCT
GGACAGGGGCTAGGTTGCTGGGCACTGATAATTCCGTGGTGTTGTCATCGGTACCTTTTTAAAAGAAAAG
GGGGGACTGGAAGGGCTAATTCACTCCCAACGAAGACAAGATATCATAACTTCGTATAGCATACATTATA
CGAAGTTATAATTTATTTGTGAAATTTGTGATGCTATTGCTTTATTTGTAACCATATGTTTATTTGTGAA
ATTTGTGATGCTATTGCTTTATTTGTAACCATTGCTTTTTGCTTGTACTGGGTCTCTCTGGTTAGACCAG
ATCTGAGCCTGGGAGCTCTCTGGCTAACTAGGGAACCCACTGCTTAAGCCTCAATAAAGCTTGCCTCGAC
CAGCCTCGACTGTGCCTTCTAGTTGCCAGCCATCTGTTGTTTGCCCCTCCCCCGTGCCTTCCTTGACCCT
GGAAGGTGCCACTCCCACTGTCCTTTCCTAATAAAATGAGGAAATTGCATCGCATTGTCTGAGTAGGTGT
CATTCTATTCTGGGGGGTGGGGTGGGGCAGGACAGCAAGGGGGAGGATTGGGAAGACAATAGCAGGCATG
CTGGGGATGCGGTGGGCTCTATGGCCTGCAGCTGCATTAATGAATCGGCCAACGCGCGGGGAGAGGCGGT
TTGCGTATTGGGCGCTCTTCCGCTTCCTCGCTCACTGACTCGCTGCGCTCGGTCGTTCGGCTGCGGCGAG
CGGTATCAGCTCACTCAAAGGCGGTAATACGGTTATCCACAGAATCAGGGGATAACGCAGGAAAGAACAT
GTGAGCAAAAGGCCAGCAAAAGGCCAGGAACCGTAAAAAGGCCGCGTTGCTGGCGTTTTTCCATAGGCTC
CGCCCCCCTGACGAGCATCACAAAAATCGACGCTCAAGTCAGAGGTGGCGAAACCCGACAGGACTATAAA
GATACCAGGCGTTTCCCCCTGGAAGCTCCCTCGTGCGCTCTCCTGTTCCGACCCTGCCGCTTACCGGATA
CCTGTCCGCCTTTCTCCCTTCGGGAAGCGTGGCGCTTTCTCATAGCTCACGCTGTAGGTATCTCAGTTCG
GTGTAGGTCGTTCGCTCCAAGCTGGGCTGTGTGCACGAACCCCCCGTTCAGCCCGACCGCTGCGCCTTAT
CCGGTAACTATCGTCTTGAGTCCAACCCGGTAAGACACGACTTATCGCCACTGGCAGCAGCCACTGGTAA
CAGGATTAGCAGAGCGAGGTATGTAGGCGGTGCTACAGAGTTCTTGAAGTGGTGGCCTAACTACGGCTAC
ACTAGAAGGACAGTATTTGGTATCTGCGCTCTGCTGAAGCCAGTTACCTTCGGAAAAAGAGTTGGTAGCT
CTTGATCCGGCAAACAAACCACCGCTGGTAGCGGTGGTTTTTTTGTTTGCAAGCAGCAGATTACGCGCAG
AAAAAAAGGATCTCAAGAAGATCCTTTGATCTTTTCTACGGGGTCTGACGCTCAGTGGAACGAAAACTCA
CGTTAAGGGATTTTGGTCATGAGATTATCAAAAAGGATCTTCACCTAGATCCTTTTAAATTAAAAATGAA
GTTTTAAATCAATCTAAAGTATATATGAGTAAACTTGGTCTGACAGTTACCAATGCTTAATCAGTGAGGC
ACCTATCTCAGCGATCTGTCTATTTCGTTCATCCATAGTTGCCTGACTCCCCGTCGTGTAGATAACTACG
ATACGGGAGGGCTTACCATCTGGCCCCAGTGCTGCAATGATACCGCGAGACCCACGCTCACCGGCTCCAG
ATTTATCAGCAATAAACCAGCCAGCCGGAAGGGCCGAGCGCAGAAGTGGTCCTGCAACTTTATCCGCCTC
CATCCAGTCTATTAATTGTTGCCGGGAAGCTAGAGTAAGTAGTTCGCCAGTTAATAGTTTGCGCAACGTT
GTTGCCATTGCTACAGGCATCGTGGTGTCACGCTCGTCGTTTGGTATGGCTTCATTCAGCTCCGGTTCCC
AACGATCAAGGCGAGTTACATGATCCCCCATGTTGTGCAAAAAAGCGGTTAGCTCCTTCGGTCCTCCGAT
CGTTGTCAGAAGTAAGTTGGCCGCAGTGTTATCACTCATGGTTATGGCAGCACTGCATAATTCTCTTACT
GTCATGCCATCCGTAAGATGCTTTTCTGTGACTGGTGAGTACTCAACCAAGTCATTCTGAGAATAGTGTA
TGCGGCGACCGAGTTGCTCTTGCCCGGCGTCAATACGGGATAATACCGCGCCACATAGCAGAACTTTAAA
AGTGCTCATCATTGGAAAACGTTCTTCGGGGCGAAAACTCTCAAGGATCTTACCGCTGTTGAGATCCAGT
TCGATGTAACCCACTCGTGCACCCAACTGATCTTCAGCATCTTTTACTTTCACCAGCGTTTCTGGGTGAG
CAAAAACAGGAAGGCAAAATGCCGCAAAAAAGGGAATAAGGGCGACACGGAAATGTTGAATACTCATACT
CTTCCTTTTTCAATATTATTGAAGCATTTATCAGGGTTATTGTCTCATGAGCGGATACATATTTGAATGT
ATTTAGAAAAATAAACAAATAGGGGTTCCGCGCACATTTCCCCGAAAAGTGCCACCT
