>Addgene plasmid #45574 | pCVL.SFFV.Kozak.HA.NLS.SceOpt.IRES.BFP | addgene partial sequence | sequence record 71829 | IRES-F 5'-TGGCTCTCCTCAAGCGTATT-3'
AGGATGCCCAGAAGGTACCCCATTGTATGGGATCTGATCTGGGGCCTCGGTGCACATGCTTTACATGTGT
TTAGTCGAGGTTAAAAAAACGTCTAGGCCCCCCGAACCACGGGGACGTGGTTTTCCTTTGAAAAACACGA
TGATAAGCTTGCCACAACCCTTACCGGTCGCCACCATGAGCGAGCTGATTAAGGAGAACATGCACATGAA
GCTGTACATGGAGGGCACCGTGGACAACCATCACTTCAAGTGCACATCCGAGGGCGAAGGCAAGCCCTAC
GAGGGCACCCAGACCATGAGAATCAAGGTGGTCGAGGGCGGCCCTCTCCCCTTCGCCTTCGACATCCTGG
CTACTAGCTTCCTCTACGGCAGCAAGACCTTCATCAACCACACCCAGGGCATCCCCGACTTCTTCAAGCA
GTCCTTCCCTGAGGGCTTCACATGGGAGAGAGTCACCACATACGAAGACGGGGGCGTGCTGACCGCTACC
CAGGACACCAGCCTCCAGGACGGCTGCCTCATCTACAACGTCAAGATCAGAGGGGTGAACTTCACATCCA
ACGGCCCTGTGATGCAGAAGAAAACACTCGGCTGGGAGGCCTTCACCGAGACGCTGTACCCCGCTGACGG
CGGCCTGGAAGGCAGAAACGACATGGCCCTGAAGCTCGTGGGCGGGAGCCATCTGATCGCAAACATCAAG
ACCACATATAGATCCAAGAAACCCGCTAAGAACCTCAAGATGCCTGGCGTCTACTATGTGGACTACAGAC
TGGAAAGAATCAAGGAGGCCAACAACGAGACCTACGTCGAGCAGCACGAGGTGGCAGTGGCCAGATACTG
CGACCTCCCTAGCAAACTGGGGCACAAGCTTAATTGATTCTAGAGTCGACCGAGCATCTTACCGCCATTT
ATACCCATATTTGTTCTGTTTTTCTTGATTTGGGTATACATTTAAATGTTAATAGAACAAAATGGTGGGG
CAATCATTTACATTTTTAGGGATATGTAATTACTAGTTCAGGTGTATTGCCACAAGACAAACATGTTAAG
AAACTTTCCCGTTATTTACGCTCTGTTCCTGTTAATCAACCTCTGGATTACAAAATTTGTGAAAGATTG
