>Addgene plasmid #45574 | pCVL.SFFV.Kozak.HA.NLS.SceOpt.IRES.BFP | addgene partial sequence | sequence record 129517 | SFFVpro-F  5'-CTTCTGCTTCCCGAGCTCTA-3'
CCCCTCACTCGGCGCGCCAGTCCTCCGACAGACTGAGTCGCCCGCTCGAGCCGCCACCATGGGATATCCA
TACGATGTCCCAGATTATGCGCCACCTAAGAAGAAACGCAAAGTCGAATTCAAG
[354 nt withheld, positions 125-478]
AAGAAGACCATCCCCAACAACCTGGTGGAGAACTACCTGACCCCCATGAGCCTGGCCTACTGGTTCATGG
ACGACGGCGGCAAGTGGGACTACAACAAGAACAGCACCAACAAGAGCATCGTGCTGAACACCCAGAGCTT
CACCTTCGAGGAGGTGGAGTACCTGGTGAAGGGCCTGAGGAACAAGTTCCAGCTGAACTGCTACGTGAAG
ATCAACAAGAACAAGCCCATCATCTACATCGACAGCATGAGCTACCTGATCTTCTACAACCTGATCAAGC
CCTACCTGATCCCCCAGATGATGTACAAGCTGCCCAACACCATCAGCAGCGAGACCTTCCTGAAGTAGCC
TGCAGGTCGAGCATGCATCTAGGGCGGCCAATTCCGCCCCT
